Addgene plasmid #173251: RVD-AC4
Purpose: One-step assembly of custom RVD arrays to construct DdCBE, TALE, etc.
Depositing lab: Bin Shen. Depositing organization: Nanjing Medical University. Publication: Precision modeling of mitochondrial diseases in zebrafish via DdCBE-mediated mtDNA base editing. Guo J, Zhang X, Chen X, Sun H, Dai Y, Wang J, Qian X, Tan L, Lou X, Shen B. Cell Discov. 2021 Sep 3;7(1):78. doi: 10.1038/s41421-021-00307-9. PubMed 34480028.
Backbone
  Vector backbone: TetR T vector
  Vector type: Unspecified
Growth in bacteria
  Bacterial resistance: Tetracycline, 10 μg/mL
  Growth temperature: 37°C
  Growth strain: DH5alpha
  Copy number: High Copy
Gene/Insert
  Gene/Insert name: NI-HD dimer RVD at Position4
  Species: Synthetic
  Mutation: no
  Cloning method: Restriction Enzyme; 5′ cloning site Unknown (unknown if destroyed)
Terms and licenses: Academic/Nonprofit Terms; Industry Terms: Not Available to Industry
Depositor comments: RVD is inserted into TA site of TetR T vector
How to cite: RVD-AC4 was a gift from Bin Shen (Addgene plasmid # 173251 ; http://n2t.net/addgene:173251 ; RRID:Addgene_173251)
