[The description below was written by a language model from this plasmid's Addgene catalogue record and pLannotate feature annotations shown in this document.]
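Description:
RVD-AC4 is a small (about 2.6 kb) bacterial cloning plasmid that serves as a module in a library for one-step assembly of custom TALE repeat arrays. It is built on a tetracycline-resistant T vector, and the synthetic insert was placed into the vector's TA cloning site. The catalogue lists the vector type as unspecified, and nothing in the record indicates eukaryotic expression elements. It functions as a parts donor rather than an expression construct. Propagation in E. coli relies on a high-copy ColE1/pUC-type origin, and selection uses the tetracycline efflux gene (TcR) driven by its native tet promoter. The annotation also picks up a T7 promoter, a short remnant of a kanamycin resistance gene and a small fragment resembling the RSF origin. These fragments are likely leftovers from backbone construction and are not expected to be functional.

The payload is a dimer of two TALE repeats carrying the repeat-variable diresidues NI and HD, which in the standard TALE code recognise adenine and cytosine respectively, matching the "AC" in the name. The "4" marks it as the unit designated for position 4 in the ordered array. The automated feature table does not annotate the repeat dimer itself, which presumably lies in the unannotated region of the sequence. The record does not state the flanking sites or the enzymes used for assembly.

Combined with sister modules for other dinucleotides and positions, this plasmid lets users build DNA-binding arrays targeted to a chosen sequence. Such arrays go into DdCBEs (DddA-derived cytosine base editors) and other TALE-based tools. The associated work applied them to mitochondrial DNA base editing for modelling mitochondrial diseases in zebrafish.
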