Features (pLannotate 1.2.2; 6 found; start..end, strand, type, name):
    432..450     +  promoter       T7 promoter: promoter for bacteriophage T7 RNA polymerase
    453..527     -  CDS            KanR (fragment): aminoglycoside phosphotransferase; aphA-3; confers resistance to kanamycin
    625..1815    -  CDS            TcR: tetracycline efflux protein; tet; confers resistance to tetracycline
   1863..1891    -  promoter       tet promoter: E. coli promoter for tetracycline efflux protein gene
   1907..1946    +  rep_origin     RSF ori (fragment): Plasmids containing the RSF 1030 origin of replication can be propagated in E. coli cells that contain additional plasmids with compatible origins.
   2018..3       -  rep_origin     ori (across the origin): high-copy-number ColE1/pMB1/pBR322/pUC origin of replication
>Addgene plasmid #173251 | RVD-AC4 | addgene full sequence | sequence record 353034 | Addgene NGS Result
CAAGAAGATCCTTTGATCTTTTCTACGGGGTCTGACGCTCAGTGGAACGACGCGTAACTCACGTTAAGGG
ATTTTGGTCATGGGTGGCTCGACCAGATATGGTCTCGGTAGCGATTGCTAGTAATATTGGTGGCAAACAG
GCTCTTGAGACGGTTCAGCGCCTCCTTCCAGTTCTCTGTCAAGCCCACGGACTCACCCCAGATCAAGTTG
TAGCGATTGCTAGTCATGACGGTGGCAAACAGGCTCTTGAAACCGTCCAACGCCTTCTACCAGTTCTCTG
TCAAGCCCACGGACTAACCCCAGCGCAAGTTGTAGCAATGAGACCAGCTTTGGTCTAGAGGAGGCATGAT
GATATATTTTTATCTTGTGCAATGTAACATCAGAGATTTTGAGACACGGGCCAGAGCTGCCAGGAAACAG
CTATGACCATGTAATACGACTCACTATAGGGGATATTTTATTTTCTCCCAATCAGGCTTGATCCCCAGTA
AGTCAAAAAATAGCTCGACATACTGTTCTTCCCCGATCAAGGGTTGGTTTGCGCATTCACAGTTCTCCGC
AAGAATTGATTGGCTCCAATTCTTGGAGTGGTGAATCCGTTAGCGAGGTGCCGCCGGCTTCCATTCAGGT
CGAGGTGGCCCGGCTCCATGCACCGCGACGCAACGCGGGGAGGCAGACAAGGTATAGGGCGGCGCCTACA
ATCCATGCCAACCCGTTCCATGTGCTCGCCGAGGCGGCATAAATCGCCGTGACGATCAGCGGTCCAATGA
TCGAAGTTAGGCTGGTAAGAGCCGCGAGCGATCCTTGAAGCTGTCCCTGATGGTCGTCATCTACCTGCCT
GGACAGCATGGCCTGCAACGCGGGCATCCCGATGCCGCCGGAAGCGAGAAGAATCATAATGGGGAAGGCC
ATCCAGCCTCGCGTCGCGAACGCCAGCAAGACGTAGCCCAGCGCGTCGGCCGCCATGCCGGCGATAATGG
CCTGCTTCTCGCCGAAACGTTTGGTGGCGGGACCAGTGACGAAGGCTTGAGCGAGGGCGTGCAAGATTCC
GAATACCGCAAGCGACAGGCCGATCATCGTCGCGCTCCAGCGAAAGCGGTCCTCGCCGAAAATGACCCAG
AGCGCTGCCGGCACCTGTCCTACGAGTTGCATGATAAAGAAGACAGTCATAAGTGCGGCGACGATAGTCA
TGCCCCGCGCCCACCGGAAGGAGCTGACTGGGTTGAAGGCTCTCAAGGGCATGGGTCGGCGCTCTCCCTT
ATGCGACTCCTGCATTAGGAAGCAGCCCAGTAGTAGGTTGAGGCCGTTGAGCACCGCCGCCGCAAGGAAT
GGTGCATGTAAGGAGATGGCGCCCAACAGTCCCCCGGCCACGGGGCCTGCCACCATACCCACGCCGAAAC
AAGCGCTCATGAGCCCGAAGTGGCGAGCCCGATCTTCCCCATCGGTGATGTCGGCGATATAGGCGCCAGC
AACCGCACCTGTGGCGCCGGTGATGCCGGCCACGATGCGTCCGGCGTAGAGAATCCACAGGACGGGTGTG
GTCGCCATGATCGCGTAGTCGATAGTGGCTCCAAGTAGCGAAGCGAGCAGGACTGGGCGGCGGCCAAAGC
GGTCGGACAGTGCTCCGAGAACGGGTGCGCATAGAAATTGCATCAACGCATATAGCGCTAGCAGCACGCC
ATAGTGACTGGCGATGCTGTCGGAATGGACGATATCCCGCAAGAGGCCCGGCAGTACCGGCATAACCAAG
CCTATGCCTACAGCATCCAGGGTGACGGTGCCGAGGATGACGATGAGCGCATTGTTAGATTTCATACACG
GTGCCTGACTGCGTTAGCAATTTAACTGTGATAAACTACCGCATTAAAGCTAATCGATGATAAGCTGTCA
AACATGAGAATTAATTCATGTTCTTTCCTGCGTTATCCCCTGATTCTGTGGATAACGCAGGAAAGAACAT
GTGAGCAAAAGGCCAGCAAAAGGCCAGGAACCGTAAAAAGGCCGCGTTGCTGGCGTTTTTCCATAGGCTC
CGCCCCCCTGACGAGCATCACAAAAATCGACGCTCAAGTCAGAGGTGGCGAAACCCGACAGGACTATAAA
GATACCAGGCGTTTCCCCCTGGAAGCTCCCTCGTGCGCTCTCCTGTTCCGACCCTGCCGCTTACCGGATA
CCTGTCCGCCTTTCTCCCTTCGGGAAGCGTGGCGCTTTCTCATAGCTCACGCTGTAGGTATCTCAGTTCG
GTGTAGGTCGTTCGCTCCAAGCTGGGCTGTGTGCACGAACCCCCCGTTCAGCCCGACCGCTGCGCCTTAT
CCGGTAACTATCGTCTTGAGTCCAACCCGGTAAGACACGACTTATCGCCACTGGCAGCAGCCACTGGTAA
CAGGATTAGCAGAGCGAGGTATGTAGGCGGTGCTACAGAGTTCTTGAAGTGGTGGCCTAACTACGGCTAC
ACTAGAAGAACAGTATTTGGTATCTGCGCTCTGCTGAAGCCAGTTACCTTCGGAAAAAGAGTTGGTAGCT
CTTGATCCGGCAAACAAACCACCGCTGGTAGCGGTGGTTTTTTTGTTTGCAAGCAGCAGATTACGCGCAG
AAAAAAAGGATCT
