>Addgene plasmid #173251 | RVD-AC4 | depositor partial sequence | sequence record 336206 | RVD flanked by two Bsa I sites
GGTCTCGGTAGCGATTGCTAGTAATATTGGTGGCAAACAGGCTCTTGAGACGGTTCAGCGCCTCCTTCCA
GTTCTCTGTCAAGCCCACGGACTCACCCCAGATCAAGTTGTAGCGATTGCTAGTCATGACGGTGGCAAAC
AGGCTCTTGAAACCGTCCAACGCCTTCTACCAGTTCTCTGTCAAGCCCACGGACTAACCCCAGCGCAAGT
TGTAGCAATGAGACC
